>Addgene plasmid #144908 | TFORF3432 | addgene full sequence | sequence record 385806 | Addgene NGS Result
TTAATGTAGTCTTATGCAATACTCTTGTAGTCTTGCAACATGGTAACGATGAGTTAGCAACATGCCTTAC
AAGGAGAGAAAAAGCACCGTGCATGCCGATTGGTGGAAGTAAGGTGGTACGATCGTGCCTTATTAGGAAG
GCAACAGACGGGTCTGACATGGATTGGACGAACCACTGAATTGCCGCATTGCAGAGATATTGTATTTAAG
TGCCTAGCTCGATACATAAACGGGTCTCTCTGGTTAGACCAGATCTGAGCCTGGGAGCTCTCTGGCTAAC
TAGGGAACCCACTGCTTAAGCCTCAATAAAGCTTGCCTTGAGTGCTTCAAGTAGTGTGTGCCCGTCTGTT
GTGTGACTCTGGTAACTAGAGATCCCTCAGACCCTTTTAGTCAGTGTGGAAAATCTCTAGCAGTGGCGCC
CGAACAGGGACTTGAAAGCGAAAGGGAAACCAGAGGAGCTCTCTCGACGCAGGACTCGGCTTGCTGAAGC
GCGCACGGCAAGAGGCGAGGGGCGGCGACTGGTGAGTACGCCAAAAATTTTGACTAGCGGAGGCTAGAAG
GAGAGAGATGGGTGCGAGAGCGTCAGTATTAAGCGGGGGAGAATTAGATCGCGATGGGAAAAAATTCGGT
TAAGGCCAGGGGGAAAGAAAAAATATAAATTAAAACATATAGTATGGGCAAGCAGGGAGCTAGAACGATT
CGCAGTTAATCCTGGCCTGTTAGAAACATCAGAAGGCTGTAGACAAATACTGGGACAGCTACAACCATCC
CTTCAGACAGGATCAGAAGAACTTAGATCATTATATAATACAGTAGCAACCCTCTATTGTGTGCATCAAA
GGATAGAGATAAAAGACACCAAGGAAGCTTTAGACAAGATAGAGGAAGAGCAAAACAAAAGTAAGACCAC
CGCACAGCAAGCGGCCGCTGATCTTCAGACCTGGAGGAGGAGATATGAGGGACAATTGGAGAAGTGAATT
ATATAAATATAAAGTAGTAAAAATTGAACCATTAGGAGTAGCACCCACCAAGGCAAAGAGAAGAGTGGTG
CAGAGAGAAAAAAGAGCAGTGGGAATAGGAGCTTTGTTCCTTGGGTTCTTGGGAGCAGCAGGAAGCACTA
TGGGCGCAGCGTCAATGACGCTGACGGTACAGGCCAGACAATTATTGTCTGGTATAGTGCAGCAGCAGAA
CAATTTGCTGAGGGCTATTGAGGCGCAACAGCATCTGTTGCAACTCACAGTCTGGGGCATCAAGCAGCTC
CAGGCAAGAATCCTGGCTGTGGAAAGATACCTAAAGGATCAACAGCTCCTGGGGATTTGGGGTTGCTCTG
GAAAACTCATTTGCACCACTGCTGTGCCTTGGAATGCTAGTTGGAGTAATAAATCTCTGGAACAGATTTG
GAATCACACGACCTGGATGGAGTGGGACAGAGAAATTAACAATTACACAAGCTTAATACACTCCTTAATT
GAAGAATCGCAAAACCAGCAAGAAAAGAATGAACAAGAATTATTGGAATTAGATAAATGGGCAAGTTTGT
GGAATTGGTTTAACATAACAAATTGGCTGTGGTATATAAAATTATTCATAATGATAGTAGGAGGCTTGGT
AGGTTTAAGAATAGTTTTTGCTGTACTTTCTATAGTGAATAGAGTTAGGCAGGGATATTCACCATTATCG
TTTCAGACCCACCTCCCAACCCCGAGGGGACCCATGCATTGCATCTCAATTAGTCAGCAACCAGGTGTGG
AAAGTCCCCAGGCTCCCCAGCAGGCAGAAGTATGCAAAGCATGCGTCTCAATTAGTCAGCAACCATAGTC
CCGCCCCTAACTCCGCCCATCCCGCCCCTAACTCCGCCCAGTTCCGCCCATTCTCCGCCCCATGGCTGAC
TAATTTTTTTTATTTATGCAGAGGCCGAGGCCGCCTCGGCCTCTGAGCTATTCCAGAAGTAGTGAGGAGG
CTTTTTTGGAGGCCTAGGCTTTTGCAAAAAGCTTTCTAGAGGTACCACCGGAGCTTACCATGACCGAGTA
CAAGCCCACGGTGCGCCTCGCCACCCGCGACGACGTCCCCAGGGCCGTACGCACCCTCGCCGCCGCGTTC
GCCGACTACCCCGCCACGCGCCACACCGTCGATCCGGACCGCCACATCGAGCGGGTCACCGAGCTGCAAG
AACTCTTCCTCACGCGCGTCGGGCTCGACATCGGCAAGGTGTGGGTCGCGGACGACGGCGCCGCCGTGGC
GGTCTGGACCACGCCGGAGAGCGTCGAAGCGGGGGCGGTGTTCGCCGAGATCGGCCCGCGCATGGCCGAG
TTGAGCGGTTCCCGGCTGGCCGCGCAGCAACAGATGGAAGGCCTCCTGGCGCCGCACCGGCCCAAGGAGC
CCGCGTGGTTCCTGGCCACCGTCGGCGTCTCGCCCGACCACCAGGGCAAGGGTCTGGGCAGCGCCGTCGT
GCTCCCCGGAGTGGAGGCGGCCGAGCGCGCCGGGGTGCCCGCCTTCCTGGAGACCTCCGCGCCCCGCAAC
CTCCCCTTCTACGAGCGGCTCGGCTTCACCGTCACCGCCGACGTCGAGGTGCCCGAAGGACCGCGCACCT
GGTGCATGACCCGCAAGCCCGGTGCCAGTTAACGAATTCTAGATCTTGAGACAAATGGCAGTATTCATCC
ACAATTTTAAAAGAAAAGGGGGGATTGGGGGGTACAGTGCAGGGGAAAGAATAGTAGACATAATAGCAAC
AGACATACAAACTAAAGAATTACAAAAACAAATTACAAAAATTCAAAATTTTCGGGTTTATTACAGGGAC
AGCAGAGATCCACTTTGGCGCCGGCTCGAGGCCTGCAGGTGCAAAGATGGATAAAGTTTTAAACAGAGAG
GAATCTTTGCAGCTAATGGACCTTCTAGGTCTTGAAAGGAGTGGGAATTGGCTCCGGTGCCCGTCAGTGG
GCAGAGCGCACATCGCCCACAGTCCCCGAGAAGTTGGGGGGAGGGGTCGGCAATTGAACCGGTGCCTAGA
GAAGGTGGCGCGGGGTAAACTGGGAAAGTGATGTCGTGTACTGGCTCCGCCTTTTTCCCGAGGGTGGGGG
AGAACCGTATATAAGTGCAGTAGTCGCCGTGAACGTTCTTTTTCGCAACGGGTTTGCCGCCAGAACACAG
GTAAGTGCCGTGTGTGGTTCCCGCGGGCCTGGCCTCTTTACGGGTTATGGCCCTTGCGTGCCTTGAATTA
CTTCCACCTGGCTGCAGTACGTGATTCTTGATCCCGAGCTTCGGGTTGGAAGTGGGTGGGAGAGTTCGAG
GCCTTGCGCTTAAGGAGCCCCTTCGCCTCGTGCTTGAGTTGAGGCCTGGCCTGGGCGCTGGGGCCGCCGC
GTGCGAATCTGGTGGCACCTTCGCGCCTGTCTCGCTGCTTTCGATAAGTCTCTAGCCATTTAAAATTTTT
GATGACCTGCTGCGACGCTTTTTTTCTGGCAAGATAGTCTTGTAAATGCGGGCCAAGATCTGCACACTGG
TATTTCGGTTTTTGGGGCCGCGGGCGGCGACGGGGCCCGTGCGTCCCAGCGCACATGTTCGGCGAGGCGG
GGCCTGCGAGCGCGGCCACCGAGAATCGGACGGGGGTAGTCTCAAGCTGGCCGGCCTGCTCTGGTGCCTG
GCCTCGCGCCGCCGTGTATCGCCCCGCCCTGGGCGGCAAGGCTGGCCCGGTCGGCACCAGTTGCGTGAGC
GGAAAGATGGCCGCTTCCCGGCCCTGCTGCAGGGAGCTCAAAATGGAGGACGCGGCGCTCGGGAGAGCGG
GCGGGTGAGTCACCCACACAAAGGAAAAGGGCCTTTCCGTCCTCAGCCGTCGCTTCATGTGACTCCACGG
AGTACCGGGCGCCGTCCAGGCACCTCGATTAGTTCTCGAGCTTTTGGAGTACGTCGTCTTTAGGTTGGGG
GGAGGGGTTTTATGCGATGGAGTTTCCCCACACTGAGTGGGTGGAGACTGAAGTTAGGCCAGCTTGGCAC
TTGATGTAATTCTCCTTGGAATTTGCCCTTTTTGAGTTTGGATCTTGGTTCATTCTCAAGCCTCAGACAG
TGGTTCAAAGTTTTTTTCTTCCATTTCAGGTGTCGTGAGGCTAGCATCGATTGATCAACAAGTTTGTACA
AAAAAGTTGGCATGGACTCCAAAGAATCATTAACTCCTGGTAGAGAAGAAAACCCCAGCAGTGTGCTTGC
TCAGGAGAGGGGAGATGTGATGGACTTCTATAAAACCCTAAGAGGAGGAGCTACTGTGAAGGTTTCTGCG
TCTTCACCCTCACTGGCTGTCGCTTCTCAATCAGACTCCAAGCAGCGAAGACTTTTGGTTGATTTTCCAA
AAGGCTCAGTAAGCAATGCGCAGCAGCCAGATCTGTCCAAAGCAGTTTCACTCTCAATGGGACTGTATAT
GGGAGAGACAGAAACAAAAGTGATGGGAAATGACCTGGGATTCCCACAGCAGGGCCAAATCAGCCTTTCC
TCGGGGGAAACAGACTTAAAGCTTTTGGAAGAAAGCATTGCAAACCTCAATAGGTCGACCAGTGTTCCAG
AGAACCCCAAGAGTTCAGCATCCACTGCTGTGTCTGCTGCCCCCACAGAGAAGGAGTTTCCAAAAACTCA
CTCTGATGTATCTTCAGAACAGCAACATTTGAAGGGCCAGACTGGCACCAACGGTGGCAATGTGAAATTG
TATACCACAGACCAAAGCACCTTTGACATTTTGCAGGATTTGGAGTTTTCTTCTGGGTCCCCAGGTAAAG
AGACGAATGAGAGTCCTTGGAGATCAGACCTGTTGATAGATGAAAACTGTTTGCTTTCTCCTCTGGCGGG
AGAAGACGATTCATTCCTTTTGGAAGGAAACTCGAATGAGGACTGCAAGCCTCTCATTTTACCGGACACT
AAACCCAAAATTAAGGATAATGGAGATCTGGTTTTGTCAAGCCCCAGTAATGTAACACTGCCCCAAGTGA
AAACAGAAAAAGAAGATTTCATCGAACTCTGCACCCCTGGGGTAATTAAGCAAGAGAAACTGGGCACAGT
TTACTGTCAGGCAAGCTTTCCTGGAGCAAATATAATTGGTAATAAAATGTCTGCCATTTCTGTTCATGGT
GTGAGTACCTCTGGAGGACAGATGTACCACTATGACATGAATACAGCATCCCTTTCTCAACAGCAGGATC
AGAAGCCTATTTTTAATGTCATTCCACCAATTCCCGTTGGTTCCGAAAATTGGAATAGGTGCCAAGGATC
TGGAGATGACAACTTGACTTCTCTGGGGACTCTGAACTTCCCTGGTCGAACAGTTTTTTCTAATGGCTAT
TCAAGCCCCAGCATGAGACCAGATGTAAGCTCTCCTCCATCCAGCTCCTCAACAGCAACAACAGGACCAC
CTCCCAAACTCTGCCTGGTGTGCTCTGATGAAGCTTCAGGATGTCATTATGGAGTCTTAACTTGTGGAAG
CTGTAAAGTTTTCTTCAAAAGAGCAGTGGAAGGACAGCACAATTACCTATGTGCTGGAAGGAATGATTGC
ATCATCGATAAAATTCGAAGAAAAAACTGCCCAGCATGCCGCTATCGAAAATGTCTTCAGGCTGGAATGA
ACCTGGAAGCTCGAAAAACAAAGAAAAAAATAAAAGGAATTCAGCAGGCCACTACAGGAGTCTCACAAGA
AACCTCTGAAAATCCTGGTAACAAAACAATAGTTCCTGCAACGTTACCACAACTCACCCCTACCCTGGTG
TCACTGTTGGAGGTTATTGAACCTGAAGTGTTATATGCAGGATATGATAGCTCTGTTCCAGACTCAACTT
GGAGGATCATGACTACGCTCAACATGTTAGGAGGGCGGCAAGTGATTGCAGCAGTGAAATGGGCAAAGGC
AATACCAGGTTTCAGGAACTTACACCTGGATGACCAAATGACCCTACTGCAGTACTCCTGGATGTTTCTT
ATGGCATTTGCTCTGGGGTGGAGATCATATAGACAATCAAGTGCAAACCTGCTGTGTTTTGCTCCTGATC
TGATTATTAATGAGCAGAGAATGACTCTACCCTGCATGTACGACCAATGTAAACACATGCTGTATGTTTC
CTCTGAGTTACACAGGCTTCAGGTATCTTATGAAGAGTATCTCTGTATGAAAACCTTACTGCTTCTCTCT
TCAGTTCCTAAGGACGGTCTGAAGAGCCAAGAGCTATTTGATGAAATTAGAATGACCTACATCAAAGAGC
TAGGAAAAGCCATTGTCAAGAGGGAAGGAAACTCCAGCCAGAACTGGCAGCGGTTTTATCAACTGACAAA
ACTCTTGGATTCTATGCATGAAGTGGTTGAAAATCTCCTTAACTATTGCTTCCAAACATTTTTGGATAAG
ACCATGAGTATTGAATTCCCCGAGATGTTAGCTGAAATCATCACCAATCAGATACCAAAATATTCAAATG
GAAATATCAAAAAACTTCTGTTTCATCAAAAGTGCCCAACTTTCTTGTACAAAGTGGTTGATATCGGTAA
GCCTATCCCTAACCCTCTCCTCGGTCTCGATTCTACGTAGTAATGAACTAGTCCGTAACTTGAAAGTATT
TCGATTTCTTGGCTTTATATATCTTGTGGAAAGGACGACTCAGCCACGCCAAAACGTATTAAACGCGTTA
AGTCGACAATCAACCTCTGGATTACAAAATTTGTGAAAGATTGACTGGTATTCTTAACTATGTTGCTCCT
TTTACGCTATGTGGATACGCTGCTTTAATGCCTTTGTATCATGCTATTGCTTCCCGTATGGCTTTCATTT
TCTCCTCCTTGTATAAATCCTGGTTGCTGTCTCTTTATGAGGAGTTGTGGCCCGTTGTCAGGCAACGTGG
CGTGGTGTGCACTGTGTTTGCTGACGCAACCCCCACTGGTTGGGGCATTGCCACCACCTGTCAGCTCCTT
TCCGGGACTTTCGCTTTCCCCCTCCCTATTGCCACGGCGGAACTCATCGCCGCCTGCCTTGCCCGCTGCT
GGACAGGGGCTCGGCTGTTGGGCACTGACAATTCCGTGGTGTTGTCGGGGAAATCATCGTCCTTTCCTTG
GCTGCTCGCCTGTGTTGCCACCTGGATTCTGCGCGGGACGTCCTTCTGCTACGTCCCTTCGGCCCTCAAT
CCAGCGGACCTTCCTTCCCGCGGCCTGCTGCCGGCTCTGCGGCCTCTTCCGCGTCTTCGCCTTCGCCCTC
AGACGAGTCGGATCTCCCTTTGGGCCGCCTCCCCGCGTCGACTTTAAGACCAATGACTTACAAGGCAGCT
GTAGATCTTAGCCACTTTTTAAAAGAAAAGGGGGGACTGGAAGGGCTAATTCACTCCCAACGAAGACAAG
ATCTGCTTTTTGCTTGTACTGGGTCTCTCTGGTTAGACCAGATCTGAGCCTGGGAGCTCTCTGGCTAACT
AGGGAACCCACTGCTTAAGCCTCAATAAAGCTTGCCTTGAGTGCTTCAAGTAGTGTGTGCCCGTCTGTTG
TGTGACTCTGGTAACTAGAGATCCCTCAGACCCTTTTAGTCAGTGTGGAAAATCTCTAGCAGTACGTATA
GTAGTTCATGTCATCTTATTATTCAGTATTTATAACTTGCAAAGAAATGAATATCAGAGAGTGAGAGGAA
CTTGTTTATTGCAGCTTATAATGGTTACAAATAAAGCAATAGCATCACAAATTTCACAAATAAAGCATTT
TTTTCACTGCATTCTAGTTGTGGTTTGTCCAAACTCATCAATGTATCTTATCATGTCTGGCTCTAGCTAT
CCCGCCCCTAACTCCGCCCATCCCGCCCCTAACTCCGCCCAGTTCCGCCCATTCTCCGCCCCATGGCTGA
CTAATTTTTTTTATTTATGCAGAGGCCGAGGCCGCCTCGGCCTCTGAGCTATTCCAGAAGTAGTGAGGAG
GCTTTTTTGGAGGCCTAGGGACGTACCCAATTCGCCCTATAGTGAGTCGTATTACGCGCGCTCACTGGCC
GTCGTTTTACAACGTCGTGACTGGGAAAACCCTGGCGTTACCCAACTTAATCGCCTTGCAGCACATCCCC
CTTTCGCCAGCTGGCGTAATAGCGAAGAGGCCCGCACCGATCGCCCTTCCCAACAGTTGCGCAGCCTGAA
TGGCGAATGGG
[124 nt withheld, positions 8132-8255]
C
[91 nt withheld, positions 8257-8347]
A
[49 nt withheld, positions 8349-8397]
CCTTTGACGTTGGAGTCCACGTTCTTT
[37 nt withheld, positions 8425-8461]
ACCCTATCTCGGTCTATTCTTTTGATTTATAAGGGATTTTGCCGATTTCGGCCTATTGGTTAAAAAATGA
GCTGATTTAACAAAAATTTAACGCGAATTTTAACAAAATATTAACGCTTACAATTTAGGTGGCACTTTTC
GGGGAAATGTGCGCGGAACCCCTATTTGTTTATTTTTCTAAATACATTCAAATATGTATCCGCTCATGAG
ACAATAACCCTGATAAATGCTTCAATAATATTGAAAAAGGAAGAGTATGAGTATTCAACATTTCCGTGTC
GCCCTTATTCCCTTTTTTGCGGCATTTTGCCTTCCTGTTTTTGCTCACCCAGAAACGCTGGTGAAAGTAA
AAGATGCTGAAGATCAGTTGGGTGCACGAGTGGGTTACATCGAACTGGATCTCAACAGCGGTAAGATCCT
TGAGAGTTTTCGCCCCGAAGAACGTTTTCCAATGATGAGCACTTTTAAAGTTCTGCTATGTGGCGCGGTA
TTATCCCGTATTGACGCCGGGCAAGAGCAACTCGGTCGCCGCATACACTATTCTCAGAATGACTTGGTTG
AGTACTCACCAGTCACAGAAAAGCATCTTACGGATGGCATGACAGTAAGAGAATTATGCAGTGCTGCCAT
AACCATGAGTGATAACACTGCGGCCAACTTACTTCTGACAACGATCGGAGGACCGAAGGAGCTAACCGCT
TTTTTGCACAACATGGGGGATCATGTAACTCGCCTTGATCGTTGGGAACCGGAGCTGAATGAAGCCATAC
CAAACGACGAGCGTGACACCACGATGCCTGTAGCAATGGCAACAACGTTGCGCAAACTATTAACTGGCGA
ACTACTTACTCTAGCTTCCCGGCAACAATTAATAGACTGGATGGAGGCGGATAAAGTTGCAGGACCACTT
CTGCGCTCGGCCCTTCCGGCTGGCTGGTTTATTGCTGATAAATCTGGAGCCGGTGAGCGTGGGTCTCGCG
GTATCATTGCAGCACTGGGGCCAGATGGTAAGCCCTCCCGTATCGTAGTTATCTACACGACGGGGAGTCA
GGCAACTATGGATGAACGAAATAGACAGATCGCTGAGATAGGTGCCTCACTGATTAAGCATTGGTAACTG
TCAGACCAAGTTTACTCATATATACTTTAGATTGATTTAAAACTTCATTTTTAATTTAAAAGGATCTAGG
TGAAGATCCTTTTTGATAATCTCATGACCAAAATCCCTTAACGTGAGTTTTCGTTCCACTGAGCGTCAGA
CCCCGTAGAAAAGATCAAAGGATCTTCTTGAGATCCTTTTTTTCTGCGCGTAATCTGCTGCTTGCAAACA
AAAAAACCACCGCTACCAGCGGTGGTTTGTTTGCCGGATCAAGAGCTACCAACTCTTTTTCCGAAGGTAA
CTGGCTTCAGCAGAGCGCAGATACCAAATACTGTTCTTCTAGTGTAGCCGTAGTTAGGCCACCACTTCAA
GAACTCTGTAGCACCGCCTACATACCTCGCTCTGCTAATCCTGTTACCAGTGGCTGCTGCCAGTGGCGAT
AAGTCGTGTCTTACCGGGTTGGACTCAAGACGATAGTTACCGGATAAGGCGCAGCGGTCGGGCTGAACGG
GGGGTTCGTGCACACAGCCCAGCTTGGAGCGAACGACCTACACCGAACTGAGATACCTACAGCGTGAGCT
ATGAGAAAGCGCCACGCTTCCCGAAGGGAGAAAGGCGGACAGGTATCCGGTAAGCGGCAGGGTCGGAACA
GGAGAGCGCACGAGGGAGCTTCCAGGGGGAAACGCCTGGTATCTTTATAGTCCTGTCGGGTTTCGCCACC
TCTGACTTGAGCGTCGATTTTTGTGATGCTCGTCAGGGGGGCGGAGCCTATGGAAAAACGCCAGCAACGC
GGCCTTTTTACGGTTCCTGGCCTTTTGCTGGCCTTTTGCTCACATGTTCTTTCCTGCGTTATCCCCTGAT
TCTGTGGATAACCGTATTACCGCCTTTGAGTGAGCTGATACCGCTCGCCGCAGCCGAACGACCGAGCGCA
GCGAGTCAGTGAGCGAGGAAGCGGAAGAGCGCCCAATACGCAAACCGCCTCTCCCCGCGCGTTGGCCGAT
TCATTAATGCAGCTGGCACGACAGGTTTCCCGACTGGAAAGCGGGCAGTGAGCGCAACGCAATTAATGTG
AGTTAGCTCACTCATTAGGCACCCCAGGCTTTACACTTTATGCTTCCGGCTCGTATGTTGTGTGGAATTG
TGAGCGGATAACAATTTCACACAGGAAACAGCTATGACCATGATTACGCCAAGCGCGCAATTAACCCTCA
CTAAAGGGAACAAAAGCTGGAGCTGCAAGC
Features (pLannotate 1.2.2; 34 found; start..end, strand, type, name):
      5..231     +  promoter       RSV promoter: Rous sarcoma virus enhancer/promoter
    232..412     +  LTR            5' LTR (truncated): truncated 5' long terminal repeat (LTR) from HIV-1
    459..584     +  misc_feature   HIV-1 Ψ: packaging signal of human immunodeficiency virus type 1
    568..931     +  CDS            HIV-1 gag (fragment): gag protein from human immunodeficiency virus 1; gag
   1077..1310    +  misc_feature   RRE: The Rev response element (RRE) of HIV-1 allows for Rev-dependent mRNA export from the nucleus to the cytoplasm.
   1687..1713    +  CDS            Rev (fragment): human immunodeficiency virus 1 (HIV-1) Rev protein; rev; enhances nuclear export of unspliced and incompletely spliced viral mRNAs
   1720..1743    +  promoter       SV40 promoter (fragment): SV40 early promoter
   1744..1815    +  promoter       SV40 promoter (fragment): SV40 enhancer and early promoter
   1839..1974    +  rep_origin     SV40 ori: SV40 origin of replication
   2020..2616    +  CDS            PuroR (fragment): puromycin N-acetyltransferase; pac from Streptomyces; confers resistance to puromycin
   2665..2782    +  misc_feature   cPPT/CTS: central polypurine tract and central termination sequence of HIV-1
   2847..2913    +  CDS            small t antigen (fragment): SV40 (simian virus 40) small t antigen
   2920..4098    +  promoter       EF-1α promoter: strong constitutive promoter for human elongation factor EF-1α
   4119..4136    +  protein_bind   attB1 (fragment): mutant version of attB; core recombination site for the Gateway® BP reaction BP Clonase™
   4142..6472    +  CDS            NR3C1: GCR_HUMAN - Also known as GRL. Experimental evidence at protein level: Swiss-Prot protein existence level 1. [Isoform Alpha-D3]: Has lowest transcriptional activation activity of all isoforms created by alternative initiation (PubMed:15866175, PubMed:23820903). Has transcriptional repression activity (PubMed:23303127). From Homo sapiens (Human).
   6475..6498    -  protein_bind   attB2: mutant version of attB; recombination site for the Gateway® BP reaction BP Clonase™
   6506..6547    +  CDS            V5 tag: epitope tag from simian virus 5
   6563..6616    +  promoter       U6 promoter (fragment): RNA polymerase III promoter for human U6 snRNA
   6658..7246    +  misc_feature   WPRE: woodchuck hepatitis virus posttranscriptional regulatory element
   7297..7316    +  misc_feature   cPPT/CTS (fragment): central polypurine tract and central termination sequence of HIV-1
   7318..7551    +  LTR            3' LTR (ΔU3): self-inactivating 3' long terminal repeat (LTR) from HIV-1
   7629..7750    +  polyA_signal   SV40 poly(A) signal: SV40 polyadenylation signal
   7790..7925    +  rep_origin     SV40 ori: SV40 origin of replication
   7946..7964    -  promoter       T7 promoter: promoter for bacteriophage T7 RNA polymerase
   7972..8127    +  CDS            lacZα (fragment): LacZα fragment of β-galactosidase; lacZ fragment
   8132..8560    +  rep_origin     f1 ori (sequence partly withheld): f1 bacteriophage origin of replication; arrow indicates direction of (+) strand synthesis
   8613..8717    +  promoter       AmpR promoter: bla
   8718..9578    +  CDS            AmpR: β-lactamase; bla; confers resistance to ampicillin, carbenicillin, and related antibiotics
   9749..10337   +  rep_origin     ori: high-copy-number ColE1/pMB1/pBR322/pUC origin of replication
  10520..10612   +  CDS            lacI (fragment): lac repressor; lacI; The lac repressor binds to the lac operator to inhibit transcription in E. coli. This inhibition can be relieved by adding lactose or isopropyl-β-D-thiogalactopyranoside (IPTG).
  10625..10646   +  protein_bind   CAP binding site: CAP binding activates transcription in the presence of cAMP. E. coli catabolite activator protein
  10661..10691   +  promoter       lac promoter: promoter for the E. coli lac operon
  10695..10717   +  protein_bind   lac operator (fragment): The lac repressor binds to the lac operator to inhibit transcription in E. coli. This inhibition can be relieved by adding lactose or isopropyl-β-D-thiogalactopyranoside (IPTG). lac repressor encoded by lacI
  10760..10778   +  promoter       T3 promoter: promoter for bacteriophage T3 RNA polymerase
