[The description below was written by a language model from this plasmid's Addgene catalogue record and pLannotate feature annotations shown in this document.]
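Description:
TFORF3432 is a third-generation-style, self-inactivating lentiviral expression plasmid built on the pLX_TRC317 backbone for overexpressing the human glucocorticoid receptor gene NR3C1 in mammalian cells. It belongs to a barcoded transcription factor ORF collection in which each clone carries a unique 24-bp barcode, so that individual factors can be identified by sequencing in pooled overexpression screens. The barcode is not annotated in the feature table, so its exact position is not stated. In bacteria the plasmid is maintained through a high-copy ColE1/pUC-type origin with ampicillin resistance. An f1 origin and remnants of a lac/T7/T3 cloning region are also present. The depositor notes that the plasmid can recombine.

The viral portion begins with an RSV promoter fused to a truncated HIV-1 5' LTR, which drives Tat-independent production of genomic RNA. This is followed by the Ψ packaging signal, a gag fragment, the RRE for Rev-dependent nuclear export, and a cPPT/CTS element. An SV40 promoter drives the puromycin N-acetyltransferase gene, allowing selection of transduced cells. Downstream, the EF-1α promoter directs constitutive expression of the NR3C1 ORF (reference transcript NM_000176.2), which was inserted by Gateway cloning and is flanked by attB1 and attB2 sites. The attB2 site links the ORF to a C-terminal V5 epitope tag for detection. A WPRE after the cassette enhances transcript stability and expression, and the ΔU3 3' LTR inactivates the viral promoter after integration. The sequenced record of 10,801 nt agrees with the listed backbone and insert sizes.
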