Addgene plasmid #144908: TFORF3432
Purpose: Lentiviral vector for overexpressing transcription factor ORFs with unique 24-bp barcodes. Barcodes facilitate identification of transcription factors in pooled screens.
Depositing lab: Feng Zhang. Depositing organization: Broad Institute. Publication: A transcription factor atlas of directed differentiation. Joung J, Ma S, Tay T, Geiger-Schuller KR, Kirchgatterer PC, Verdine VK, Guo B, Arias-Garcia MA, Allen WE, Singh A, Kuksenko O, Abudayyeh OO, Gootenberg JS, Fu Z, Macrae RK, Buenrostro JD, Regev A, Zhang F. Cell. 2023 Jan 5;186(1):209-229.e26. doi: 10.1016/j.cell.2022.11.026. PubMed 36608654.
Backbone
  Vector backbone: pLX_TRC317
  Backbone manufacturer: Broad Institute Genetic Perturbation Platform
  Backbone size w/o insert (bp): 8264
  Vector type: Mammalian Expression, Lentiviral
  Selectable markers: Puromycin
Growth in bacteria
  Bacterial resistance: Ampicillin, 100 μg/mL
  Growth temperature: 37°C
  Growth strain: NEB Stable
  Copy number: High Copy
Gene/Insert
  Gene/Insert name: NR3C1
  Species: H. sapiens (human)
  Insert size (bp): 2537
  Entrez Gene: NR3C1 (a.k.a. GCCR, GCR, GCRST, GR, GRL)
  Promoter: EF1a
  Tag / fusion protein: V5 (C terminal on insert)
  Cloning method: Gateway Cloning
  Sequencing primers: 5′ GGGTGGAGACTGAAGTTAGGCCAG; 3′ CACATAGCGTAAAAGGAGCAACATAG
Resource information
  A portion of this plasmid was derived from a plasmid made by: Broad Institute Genetic Perturbation Platform
Terms and licenses: Academic/Nonprofit Terms; Industry Terms: Not Available to Industry
Depositor comments: NM_000176.2 Please test multiple small colonies in case of plasmid recombination. To make this collection available in a timely manner, a portion of this collection was not fully sequenced by Addgene. If an Addgene verified full plasmid sequence is not available, please contact us prior to placing an order to request the full sequence.
How to cite: TFORF3432 was a gift from Feng Zhang (Addgene plasmid # 144908 ; http://n2t.net/addgene:144908 ; RRID:Addgene_144908)
