>Addgene plasmid #144908 | TFORF3432 | depositor partial sequence | sequence record 286839 | Insert
ATCGATTGATCAACAAGTTTGTACAAAAAAGTTGGCATGGACTCCAAAGAATCATTAACTCCTGGTAGAG
AAGAAAACCCCAGCAGTGTGCTTGCTCAGGAGAGGGGAGATGTGATGGACTTCTATAAAACCCTAAGAGG
AGGAGCTACTGTGAAGGTTTCTGCGTCTTCACCCTCACTGGCTGTCGCTTCTCAATCAGACTCCAAGCAG
CGAAGACTTTTGGTTGATTTTCCAAAAGGCTCAGTAAGCAATGCGCAGCAGCCAGATCTGTCCAAAGCAG
TTTCACTCTCAATGGGACTGTATATGGGAGAGACAGAAACAAAAGTGATGGGAAATGACCTGGGATTCCC
ACAGCAGGGCCAAATCAGCCTTTCCTCGGGGGAAACAGACTTAAAGCTTTTGGAAGAAAGCATTGCAAAC
CTCAATAGGTCGACCAGTGTTCCAGAGAACCCCAAGAGTTCAGCATCCACTGCTGTGTCTGCTGCCCCCA
CAGAGAAGGAGTTTCCAAAAACTCACTCTGATGTATCTTCAGAACAGCAACATTTGAAGGGCCAGACTGG
CACCAACGGTGGCAATGTGAAATTGTATACCACAGACCAAAGCACCTTTGACATTTTGCAGGATTTGGAG
TTTTCTTCTGGGTCCCCAGGTAAAGAGACGAATGAGAGTCCTTGGAGATCAGACCTGTTGATAGATGAAA
ACTGTTTGCTTTCTCCTCTGGCGGGAGAAGACGATTCATTCCTTTTGGAAGGAAACTCGAATGAGGACTG
CAAGCCTCTCATTTTACCGGACACTAAACCCAAAATTAAGGATAATGGAGATCTGGTTTTGTCAAGCCCC
AGTAATGTAACACTGCCCCAAGTGAAAACAGAAAAAGAAGATTTCATCGAACTCTGCACCCCTGGGGTAA
TTAAGCAAGAGAAACTGGGCACAGTTTACTGTCAGGCAAGCTTTCCTGGAGCAAATATAATTGGTAATAA
AATGTCTGCCATTTCTGTTCATGGTGTGAGTACCTCTGGAGGACAGATGTACCACTATGACATGAATACA
GCATCCCTTTCTCAACAGCAGGATCAGAAGCCTATTTTTAATGTCATTCCACCAATTCCCGTTGGTTCCG
AAAATTGGAATAGGTGCCAAGGATCTGGAGATGACAACTTGACTTCTCTGGGGACTCTGAACTTCCCTGG
TCGAACAGTTTTTTCTAATGGCTATTCAAGCCCCAGCATGAGACCAGATGTAAGCTCTCCTCCATCCAGC
TCCTCAACAGCAACAACAGGACCACCTCCCAAACTCTGCCTGGTGTGCTCTGATGAAGCTTCAGGATGTC
ATTATGGAGTCTTAACTTGTGGAAGCTGTAAAGTTTTCTTCAAAAGAGCAGTGGAAGGACAGCACAATTA
CCTATGTGCTGGAAGGAATGATTGCATCATCGATAAAATTCGAAGAAAAAACTGCCCAGCATGCCGCTAT
CGAAAATGTCTTCAGGCTGGAATGAACCTGGAAGCTCGAAAAACAAAGAAAAAAATAAAAGGAATTCAGC
AGGCCACTACAGGAGTCTCACAAGAAACCTCTGAAAATCCTGGTAACAAAACAATAGTTCCTGCAACGTT
ACCACAACTCACCCCTACCCTGGTGTCACTGTTGGAGGTTATTGAACCTGAAGTGTTATATGCAGGATAT
GATAGCTCTGTTCCAGACTCAACTTGGAGGATCATGACTACGCTCAACATGTTAGGAGGGCGGCAAGTGA
TTGCAGCAGTGAAATGGGCAAAGGCAATACCAGGTTTCAGGAACTTACACCTGGATGACCAAATGACCCT
ACTGCAGTACTCCTGGATGTTTCTTATGGCATTTGCTCTGGGGTGGAGATCATATAGACAATCAAGTGCA
AACCTGCTGTGTTTTGCTCCTGATCTGATTATTAATGAGCAGAGAATGACTCTACCCTGCATGTACGACC
AATGTAAACACATGCTGTATGTTTCCTCTGAGTTACACAGGCTTCAGGTATCTTATGAAGAGTATCTCTG
TATGAAAACCTTACTGCTTCTCTCTTCAGTTCCTAAGGACGGTCTGAAGAGCCAAGAGCTATTTGATGAA
ATTAGAATGACCTACATCAAAGAGCTAGGAAAAGCCATTGTCAAGAGGGAAGGAAACTCCAGCCAGAACT
GGCAGCGGTTTTATCAACTGACAAAACTCTTGGATTCTATGCATGAAGTGGTTGAAAATCTCCTTAACTA
TTGCTTCCAAACATTTTTGGATAAGACCATGAGTATTGAATTCCCCGAGATGTTAGCTGAAATCATCACC
AATCAGATACCAAAATATTCAAATGGAAATATCAAAAAACTTCTGTTTCATCAAAAGTGCCCAACTTTCT
TGTACAAAGTGGTTGATATCGGTAAGCCTATCCCTAACCCTCTCCTCGGTCTCGATTCTACGTAGTAATG
AACTAGTCCGTAACTTGAAAGTATTTCGATTTCTTGGCTTTATATATCTTGTGGAAAGGACGACTCAGCC
ACGCCAAAACGTATTAA
