>Addgene plasmid #144908 | TFORF3432 | depositor partial sequence | sequence record 286840 | Barcode
CTCAGCCACGCCAAAACGTATTAA
